>Addgene plasmid #143641 | TFORF2856 | addgene full sequence | sequence record 400484 | Addgene NGS Result
TTAATGTAGTCTTATGCAATACTCTTGTAGTCTTGCAACATGGTAACGATGAGTTAGCAACATGCCTTAC
AAGGAGAGAAAAAGCACCGTGCATGCCGATTGGTGGAAGTAAGGTGGTACGATCGTGCCTTATTAGGAAG
GCAACAGACGGGTCTGACATGGATTGGACGAACCACTGAATTGCCGCATTGCAGAGATATTGTATTTAAG
TGCCTAGCTCGATACATAAACGGGTCTCTCTGGTTAGACCAGATCTGAGCCTGGGAGCTCTCTGGCTAAC
TAGGGAACCCACTGCTTAAGCCTCAATAAAGCTTGCCTTGAGTGCTTCAAGTAGTGTGTGCCCGTCTGTT
GTGTGACTCTGGTAACTAGAGATCCCTCAGACCCTTTTAGTCAGTGTGGAAAATCTCTAGCAGTGGCGCC
CGAACAGGGACTTGAAAGCGAAAGGGAAACCAGAGGAGCTCTCTCGACGCAGGACTCGGCTTGCTGAAGC
GCGCACGGCAAGAGGCGAGGGGCGGCGACTGGTGAGTACGCCAAAAATTTTGACTAGCGGAGGCTAGAAG
GAGAGAGATGGGTGCGAGAGCGTCAGTATTAAGCGGGGGAGAATTAGATCGCGATGGGAAAAAATTCGGT
TAAGGCCAGGGGGAAAGAAAAAATATAAATTAAAACATATAGTATGGGCAAGCAGGGAGCTAGAACGATT
CGCAGTTAATCCTGGCCTGTTAGAAACATCAGAAGGCTGTAGACAAATACTGGGACAGCTACAACCATCC
CTTCAGACAGGATCAGAAGAACTTAGATCATTATATAATACAGTAGCAACCCTCTATTGTGTGCATCAAA
GGATAGAGATAAAAGACACCAAGGAAGCTTTAGACAAGATAGAGGAAGAGCAAAACAAAAGTAAGACCAC
CGCACAGCAAGCGGCCGCTGATCTTCAGACCTGGAGGAGGAGATATGAGGGACAATTGGAGAAGTGAATT
ATATAAATATAAAGTAGTAAAAATTGAACCATTAGGAGTAGCACCCACCAAGGCAAAGAGAAGAGTGGTG
CAGAGAGAAAAAAGAGCAGTGGGAATAGGAGCTTTGTTCCTTGGGTTCTTGGGAGCAGCAGGAAGCACTA
TGGGCGCAGCGTCAATGACGCTGACGGTACAGGCCAGACAATTATTGTCTGGTATAGTGCAGCAGCAGAA
CAATTTGCTGAGGGCTATTGAGGCGCAACAGCATCTGTTGCAACTCACAGTCTGGGGCATCAAGCAGCTC
CAGGCAAGAATCCTGGCTGTGGAAAGATACCTAAAGGATCAACAGCTCCTGGGGATTTGGGGTTGCTCTG
GAAAACTCATTTGCACCACTGCTGTGCCTTGGAATGCTAGTTGGAGTAATAAATCTCTGGAACAGATTTG
GAATCACACGACCTGGATGGAGTGGGACAGAGAAATTAACAATTACACAAGCTTAATACACTCCTTAATT
GAAGAATCGCAAAACCAGCAAGAAAAGAATGAACAAGAATTATTGGAATTAGATAAATGGGCAAGTTTGT
GGAATTGGTTTAACATAACAAATTGGCTGTGGTATATAAAATTATTCATAATGATAGTAGGAGGCTTGGT
AGGTTTAAGAATAGTTTTTGCTGTACTTTCTATAGTGAATAGAGTTAGGCAGGGATATTCACCATTATCG
TTTCAGACCCACCTCCCAACCCCGAGGGGACCCATGCATTGCATCTCAATTAGTCAGCAACCAGGTGTGG
AAAGTCCCCAGGCTCCCCAGCAGGCAGAAGTATGCAAAGCATGCGTCTCAATTAGTCAGCAACCATAGTC
CCGCCCCTAACTCCGCCCATCCCGCCCCTAACTCCGCCCAGTTCCGCCCATTCTCCGCCCCATGGCTGAC
TAATTTTTTTTATTTATGCAGAGGCCGAGGCCGCCTCGGCCTCTGAGCTATTCCAGAAGTAGTGAGGAGG
CTTTTTTGGAGGCCTAGGCTTTTGCAAAAAGCTTTCTAGAGGTACCACCGGAGCTTACCATGACCGAGTA
CAAGCCCACGGTGCGCCTCGCCACCCGCGACGACGTCCCCAGGGCCGTACGCACCCTCGCCGCCGCGTTC
GCCGACTACCCCGCCACGCGCCACACCGTCGATCCGGACCGCCACATCGAGCGGGTCACCGAGCTGCAAG
AACTCTTCCTCACGCGCGTCGGGCTCGACATCGGCAAGGTGTGGGTCGCGGACGACGGCGCCGCCGTGGC
GGTCTGGACCACGCCGGAGAGCGTCGAAGCGGGGGCGGTGTTCGCCGAGATCGGCCCGCGCATGGCCGAG
TTGAGCGGTTCCCGGCTGGCCGCGCAGCAACAGATGGAAGGCCTCCTGGCGCCGCACCGGCCCAAGGAGC
CCGCGTGGTTCCTGGCCACCGTCGGCGTCTCGCCCGACCACCAGGGCAAGGGTCTGGGCAGCGCCGTCGT
GCTCCCCGGAGTGGAGGCGGCCGAGCGCGCCGGGGTGCCCGCCTTCCTGGAGACCTCCGCGCCCCGCAAC
CTCCCCTTCTACGAGCGGCTCGGCTTCACCGTCACCGCCGACGTCGAGGTGCCCGAAGGACCGCGCACCT
GGTGCATGACCCGCAAGCCCGGTGCCAGTTAACGAATTCTAGATCTTGAGACAAATGGCAGTATTCATCC
ACAATTTTAAAAGAAAAGGGGGGATTGGGGGGTACAGTGCAGGGGAAAGAATAGTAGACATAATAGCAAC
AGACATACAAACTAAAGAATTACAAAAACAAATTACAAAAATTCAAAATTTTCGGGTTTATTACAGGGAC
AGCAGAGATCCACTTTGGCGCCGGCTCGAGGCCTGCAGGTGCAAAGATGGATAAAGTTTTAAACAGAGAG
GAATCTTTGCAGCTAATGGACCTTCTAGGTCTTGAAAGGAGTGGGAATTGGCTCCGGTGCCCGTCAGTGG
GCAGAGCGCACATCGCCCACAGTCCCCGAGAAGTTGGGGGGAGGGGTCGGCAATTGAACCGGTGCCTAGA
GAAGGTGGCGCGGGGTAAACTGGGAAAGTGATGTCGTGTACTGGCTCCGCCTTTTTCCCGAGGGTGGGGG
AGAACCGTATATAAGTGCAGTAGTCGCCGTGAACGTTCTTTTTCGCAACGGGTTTGCCGCCAGAACACAG
GTAAGTGCCGTGTGTGGTTCCCGCGGGCCTGGCCTCTTTACGGGTTATGGCCCTTGCGTGCCTTGAATTA
CTTCCACCTGGCTGCAGTACGTGATTCTTGATCCCGAGCTTCGGGTTGGAAGTGGGTGGGAGAGTTCGAG
GCCTTGCGCTTAAGGAGCCCCTTCGCCTCGTGCTTGAGTTGAGGCCTGGCCTGGGCGCTGGGGCCGCCGC
GTGCGAATCTGGTGGCACCTTCGCGCCTGTCTCGCTGCTTTCGATAAGTCTCTAGCCATTTAAAATTTTT
GATGACCTGCTGCGACGCTTTTTTTCTGGCAAGATAGTCTTGTAAATGCGGGCCAAGATCTGCACACTGG
TATTTCGGTTTTTGGGGCCGCGGGCGGCGACGGGGCCCGTGCGTCCCAGCGCACATGTTCGGCGAGGCGG
GGCCTGCGAGCGCGGCCACCGAGAATCGGACGGGGGTAGTCTCAAGCTGGCCGGCCTGCTCTGGTGCCTG
GCCTCGCGCCGCCGTGTATCGCCCCGCCCTGGGCGGCAAGGCTGGCCCGGTCGGCACCAGTTGCGTGAGC
GGAAAGATGGCCGCTTCCCGGCCCTGCTGCAGGGAGCTCAAAATGGAGGACGCGGCGCTCGGGAGAGCGG
GCGGGTGAGTCACCCACACAAAGGAAAAGGGCCTTTCCGTCCTCAGCCGTCGCTTCATGTGACTCCACGG
AGTACCGGGCGCCGTCCAGGCACCTCGATTAGTTCTCGAGCTTTTGGAGTACGTCGTCTTTAGGTTGGGG
GGAGGGGTTTTATGCGATGGAGTTTCCCCACACTGAGTGGGTGGAGACTGAAGTTAGGCCAGCTTGGCAC
TTGATGTAATTCTCCTTGGAATTTGCCCTTTTTGAGTTTGGATCTTGGTTCATTCTCAAGCCTCAGACAG
TGGTTCAAAGTTTTTTTCTTCCATTTCAGGTGTCGTGAGGCTAGCACCGCCACCATGGCGGAGCGAGAAA
GCGGCGGCCTGGGAGGGGGGGCCGCGTCCCCGCCCGCCGCCTCCCCGTTCCTGGGGCTGCACATCGCTTC
GCCTCCCAATTTCAGGCTCACCCATGACATCAGCCTGGAGGAGTTTGAGGATGAAGACCTCTCGGAGATC
ACTGATGAGTGTGGCATCAGCTTACAGTGCAAAGACACCCTGTCCTTACGGCCCCCGCGCGCCGGGCTGC
TCTCTGCGGGCGGCGGCGGCGCGGGGAGCCGGTTGCAGGCCGAGATGCTGCAGATGGACCTGATCGACGC
GACGGGGGACACTCCCGGGGCCGAGGACGACGAGGAGGACGACGACGAGGAGCGCGCGGCCCGGCGGCCG
GGAGCGGGGCCGCCCAAGGCCGAGTCCGGCCAGGAGCCGGCGTCCCGCGGCCAGGGCCAGAGCCAAGGCC
AGAGCCAGGGCCCGGGCAGCGGGGACACGTACCGGCCCAAGCGGCCCACCACGCTCAACCTCTTTCCGCA
GGTGCCGCGGTCTCAGGACACACTGAATAATAATTCTCTGGGCAAAAAGCACAGTTGGCAGGATCGGGTG
TCTCGATCATCCTCACCCCTGAAGACAGGGGAGCAGACACCACCGCATGAACACATCTGCCTGAGCGATG
AGCTGCCCCCCCAGAGCGGCCCCGCCCCCACCACAGATCGAGGCACCTCCACCGACAGCCCTTGCCGCCG
CAGCACAGCCACCCAGATGGCACCTCCGGGTGGTCCCCCTGCTGCCCCGCCTGGGGGTCGGGGCCACTCG
CATCGAGACCGAATCCACTACCAGGCCGATGTGCGACTAGAGGCCACTGAGGAGATCTACCTGACCCCAG
TGCAGAGGCCCCCAGACGCTGCAGAGCCCACCTCCGCCTTCCTGCCGCCCACTGAGAGCCGGATGTCAGT
CAGCTCCGATCCAGACCCTGCCGCCTACCCCTCCACGGCAGGGCGGCCGCACCCCTCCATCAGTGAAGAG
GAAGAGGGCTTCGACTGCCTGTCGTCCCCAGAGCGGGCTGAGCCCCCAGGCGGAGGGTGGCGGGGGAGCC
TGGGGGAGCCGCCGCCACCTCCACGGGCCTCTCTGAGCTCGGACACCAGCGCCCTGTCCTATGACTCTGT
CAAGTACACGCTGGTGGTAGATGAGCATGCACAGCTGGAGCTGGTGAGCCTGCGGCCGTGCTTCGGAGAC
TACAGTGACGAGAGTGACTCTGCCACCGTCTATGACAACTGTGCCTCCGTCTCCTCGCCCTATGAGTCGG
CCATCGGAGAGGAATATGAGGAGGCCCCGCGGCCCCAGCCCCCTGCCTGCCTCTCCGAGGACTCCACGCC
TGATGAACCCGACGTCCATTTCTCCAAGAAATTCCTGAACGTCTTCATGAGTGGCCGCTCCCGCTCCTCC
AGTGCTGAGTCCTTCGGGCTGTTCTCCTGCATCATCAACGGGGAGGAGCAGGAGCAGACCCACCGGGCCA
TATTCAGGTTTGTGCCTCGACACGAAGACGAACTTGAGCTGGAAGTGGATGACCCTCTGCTAGTGGAGCT
CCAGGCTGAAGACTACTGGTACGAGGCCTACAACATGCGCACTGGTGCCCGGGGTGTCTTTCCTGCCTAT
TACGCCATCGAGGTCACCAAGGAGCCCGAGCACATGGCAGCCCTGGCCAAAAACAGTGACTGGGTGGACC
AGTTCCGGGTGAAGTTCCTGGGCTCAGTCCAGGTTCCCTATCACAAGGGCAATGACGTCCTCTGTGCTGC
TATGCAAAAGATTGCCACCACCCGCCGGCTCACCGTGCACTTTAACCCGCCCTCCAGCTGTGTCCTGGAG
ATCAGCGTGCGGGGTGTGAAGATAGGCGTCAAGGCCGATGACTCCCAGGAGGCCAAGGGGAATAAATGTA
GCCACTTTTTCCAGTTAAAAAACATCTCTTTCTGCGGATATCATCCAAAGAACAACAAGTACTTTGGGTT
CATCACCAAGCACCCCGCCGACCACCGGTTTGCCTGCCACGTCTTTGTGTCTGAAGACTCCACCAAAGCC
CTGGCAGAGTCCGTGGGGAGAGCATTCCAGCAGTTCTACAAGCAGTTTGTGGAGTACACCTGCCCCACAG
AAGATATCTACCTGGAGTAGTAATGAACTAGTCCGTAACTTGAAAGTATTTCGATTTCTTGGCTTTATAT
ATCTTGTGGAAAGGACGAGATTTCCTAAAGAGTTCAAGCCGTACGCGTTAAGTCGACAATCAACCTCTGG
ATTACAAAATTTGTGAAAGATTGACTGGTATTCTTAACTATGTTGCTCCTTTTACGCTATGTGGATACGC
TGCTTTAATGCCTTTGTATCATGCTATTGCTTCCCGTATGGCTTTCATTTTCTCCTCCTTGTATAAATCC
TGGTTGCTGTCTCTTTATGAGGAGTTGTGGCCCGTTGTCAGGCAACGTGGCGTGGTGTGCACTGTGTTTG
CTGACGCAACCCCCACTGGTTGGGGCATTGCCACCACCTGTCAGCTCCTTTCCGGGACTTTCGCTTTCCC
CCTCCCTATTGCCACGGCGGAACTCATCGCCGCCTGCCTTGCCCGCTGCTGGACAGGGGCTCGGCTGTTG
GGCACTGACAATTCCGTGGTGTTGTCGGGGAAATCATCGTCCTTTCCTTGGCTGCTCGCCTGTGTTGCCA
CCTGGATTCTGCGCGGGACGTCCTTCTGCTACGTCCCTTCGGCCCTCAATCCAGCGGACCTTCCTTCCCG
CGGCCTGCTGCCGGCTCTGCGGCCTCTTCCGCGTCTTCGCCTTCGCCCTCAGACGAGTCGGATCTCCCTT
TGGGCCGCCTCCCCGCGTCGACTTTAAGACCAATGACTTACAAGGCAGCTGTAGATCTTAGCCACTTTTT
AAAAGAAAAGGGGGGACTGGAAGGGCTAATTCACTCCCAACGAAGACAAGATCTGCTTTTTGCTTGTACT
GGGTCTCTCTGGTTAGACCAGATCTGAGCCTGGGAGCTCTCTGGCTAACTAGGGAACCCACTGCTTAAGC
CTCAATAAAGCTTGCCTTGAGTGCTTCAAGTAGTGTGTGCCCGTCTGTTGTGTGACTCTGGTAACTAGAG
ATCCCTCAGACCCTTTTAGTCAGTGTGGAAAATCTCTAGCAGTACGTATAGTAGTTCATGTCATCTTATT
ATTCAGTATTTATAACTTGCAAAGAAATGAATATCAGAGAGTGAGAGGAACTTGTTTATTGCAGCTTATA
ATGGTTACAAATAAAGCAATAGCATCACAAATTTCACAAATAAAGCATTTTTTTCACTGCATTCTAGTTG
TGGTTTGTCCAAACTCATCAATGTATCTTATCATGTCTGGCTCTAGCTATCCCGCCCCTAACTCCGCCCA
TCCCGCCCCTAACTCCGCCCAGTTCCGCCCATTCTCCGCCCCATGGCTGACTAATTTTTTTTATTTATGC
AGAGGCCGAGGCCGCCTCGGCCTCTGAGCTATTCCAGAAGTAGTGAGGAGGCTTTTTTGGAGGCCTAGGG
ACGTACCCAATTCGCCCTATAGTGAGTCGTATTACGCGCGCTCACTGGCCGTCGTTTTACAACGTCGTGA
CTGGGAAAACCCTGGCGTTACCCAACTTAATCGCCTTGCAGCACATCCCCCTTTCGCCAGCTGGCGTAAT
AGCGAAGAGGCCCGCACCGATCGCCCTTCCCAACAGTTGCGCAGCCTGAATGGCGAATGGG
[124 nt withheld, positions 7832-7955]
C
[91 nt withheld, positions 7957-8047]
A
[49 nt withheld, positions 8049-8097]
CCTTTGACGTTGGAGTCCACGTTCTTT
[37 nt withheld, positions 8125-8161]
ACCCTATCTCGGTCTATTCTTTTGATTTATAAGGGATTTTGCCGATTTCGGCCTATTGGTTAAAAAATGA
GCTGATTTAACAAAAATTTAACGCGAATTTTAACAAAATATTAACGCTTACAATTTAGGTGGCACTTTTC
GGGGAAATGTGCGCGGAACCCCTATTTGTTTATTTTTCTAAATACATTCAAATATGTATCCGCTCATGAG
ACAATAACCCTGATAAATGCTTCAATAATATTGAAAAAGGAAGAGTATGAGTATTCAACATTTCCGTGTC
GCCCTTATTCCCTTTTTTGCGGCATTTTGCCTTCCTGTTTTTGCTCACCCAGAAACGCTGGTGAAAGTAA
AAGATGCTGAAGATCAGTTGGGTGCACGAGTGGGTTACATCGAACTGGATCTCAACAGCGGTAAGATCCT
TGAGAGTTTTCGCCCCGAAGAACGTTTTCCAATGATGAGCACTTTTAAAGTTCTGCTATGTGGCGCGGTA
TTATCCCGTATTGACGCCGGGCAAGAGCAACTCGGTCGCCGCATACACTATTCTCAGAATGACTTGGTTG
AGTACTCACCAGTCACAGAAAAGCATCTTACGGATGGCATGACAGTAAGAGAATTATGCAGTGCTGCCAT
AACCATGAGTGATAACACTGCGGCCAACTTACTTCTGACAACGATCGGAGGACCGAAGGAGCTAACCGCT
TTTTTGCACAACATGGGGGATCATGTAACTCGCCTTGATCGTTGGGAACCGGAGCTGAATGAAGCCATAC
CAAACGACGAGCGTGACACCACGATGCCTGTAGCAATGGCAACAACGTTGCGCAAACTATTAACTGGCGA
ACTACTTACTCTAGCTTCCCGGCAACAATTAATAGACTGGATGGAGGCGGATAAAGTTGCAGGACCACTT
CTGCGCTCGGCCCTTCCGGCTGGCTGGTTTATTGCTGATAAATCTGGAGCCGGTGAGCGTGGGTCTCGCG
GTATCATTGCAGCACTGGGGCCAGATGGTAAGCCCTCCCGTATCGTAGTTATCTACACGACGGGGAGTCA
GGCAACTATGGATGAACGAAATAGACAGATCGCTGAGATAGGTGCCTCACTGATTAAGCATTGGTAACTG
TCAGACCAAGTTTACTCATATATACTTTAGATTGATTTAAAACTTCATTTTTAATTTAAAAGGATCTAGG
TGAAGATCCTTTTTGATAATCTCATGACCAAAATCCCTTAACGTGAGTTTTCGTTCCACTGAGCGTCAGA
CCCCGTAGAAAAGATCAAAGGATCTTCTTGAGATCCTTTTTTTCTGCGCGTAATCTGCTGCTTGCAAACA
AAAAAACCACCGCTACCAGCGGTGGTTTGTTTGCCGGATCAAGAGCTACCAACTCTTTTTCCGAAGGTAA
CTGGCTTCAGCAGAGCGCAGATACCAAATACTGTTCTTCTAGTGTAGCCGTAGTTAGGCCACCACTTCAA
GAACTCTGTAGCACCGCCTACATACCTCGCTCTGCTAATCCTGTTACCAGTGGCTGCTGCCAGTGGCGAT
AAGTCGTGTCTTACCGGGTTGGACTCAAGACGATAGTTACCGGATAAGGCGCAGCGGTCGGGCTGAACGG
GGGGTTCGTGCACACAGCCCAGCTTGGAGCGAACGACCTACACCGAACTGAGATACCTACAGCGTGAGCT
ATGAGAAAGCGCCACGCTTCCCGAAGGGAGAAAGGCGGACAGGTATCCGGTAAGCGGCAGGGTCGGAACA
GGAGAGCGCACGAGGGAGCTTCCAGGGGGAAACGCCTGGTATCTTTATAGTCCTGTCGGGTTTCGCCACC
TCTGACTTGAGCGTCGATTTTTGTGATGCTCGTCAGGGGGGCGGAGCCTATGGAAAAACGCCAGCAACGC
GGCCTTTTTACGGTTCCTGGCCTTTTGCTGGCCTTTTGCTCACATGTTCTTTCCTGCGTTATCCCCTGAT
TCTGTGGATAACCGTATTACCGCCTTTGAGTGAGCTGATACCGCTCGCCGCAGCCGAACGACCGAGCGCA
GCGAGTCAGTGAGCGAGGAAGCGGAAGAGCGCCCAATACGCAAACCGCCTCTCCCCGCGCGTTGGCCGAT
TCATTAATGCAGCTGGCACGACAGGTTTCCCGACTGGAAAGCGGGCAGTGAGCGCAACGCAATTAATGTG
AGTTAGCTCACTCATTAGGCACCCCAGGCTTTACACTTTATGCTTCCGGCTCGTATGTTGTGTGGAATTG
TGAGCGGATAACAATTTCACACAGGAAACAGCTATGACCATGATTACGCCAAGCGCGCAATTAACCCTCA
CTAAAGGGAACAAAAGCTGGAGCTGCAAGC
Features (pLannotate 1.2.2; 31 found; start..end, strand, type, name):
      5..231     +  promoter       RSV promoter: Rous sarcoma virus enhancer/promoter
    232..412     +  LTR            5' LTR (truncated): truncated 5' long terminal repeat (LTR) from HIV-1
    459..584     +  misc_feature   HIV-1 Ψ: packaging signal of human immunodeficiency virus type 1
    568..931     +  CDS            HIV-1 gag (fragment): gag protein from human immunodeficiency virus 1; gag
   1077..1310    +  misc_feature   RRE: The Rev response element (RRE) of HIV-1 allows for Rev-dependent mRNA export from the nucleus to the cytoplasm.
   1687..1713    +  CDS            Rev (fragment): human immunodeficiency virus 1 (HIV-1) Rev protein; rev; enhances nuclear export of unspliced and incompletely spliced viral mRNAs
   1720..1743    +  promoter       SV40 promoter (fragment): SV40 early promoter
   1744..1815    +  promoter       SV40 promoter (fragment): SV40 enhancer and early promoter
   1839..1974    +  rep_origin     SV40 ori: SV40 origin of replication
   2020..2616    +  CDS            PuroR (fragment): puromycin N-acetyltransferase; pac from Streptomyces; confers resistance to puromycin
   2665..2782    +  misc_feature   cPPT/CTS: central polypurine tract and central termination sequence of HIV-1
   2847..2913    +  CDS            small t antigen (fragment): SV40 (simian virus 40) small t antigen
   2920..4098    +  promoter       EF-1α promoter: strong constitutive promoter for human elongation factor EF-1α
   4115..6247    +  CDS            MAPK8IP1: JIP1_HUMAN - Also known as IB1, JIP1, PRKM8IP. Experimental evidence at protein level: Swiss-Prot protein existence level 1. The JNK-interacting protein (JIP) group of scaffold proteins selectively mediates JNK signaling by aggregating specific components of the MAPK cascade to form a functional JNK signaling module. Required for JNK activation in response to excitotoxic stress. Cytoplasmic MAPK8IP1 causes inhibition of JNK-regulated activity by retaining JNK in the cytoplasm and inhibiting JNK phosphorylation of c-Jun. May also participate in ApoER2-specific reelin signaling. Directly, or ind
   6263..6316    +  promoter       U6 promoter (fragment): RNA polymerase III promoter for human U6 snRNA
   6358..6946    +  misc_feature   WPRE: woodchuck hepatitis virus posttranscriptional regulatory element
   6997..7016    +  misc_feature   cPPT/CTS (fragment): central polypurine tract and central termination sequence of HIV-1
   7018..7251    +  LTR            3' LTR (ΔU3): self-inactivating 3' long terminal repeat (LTR) from HIV-1
   7329..7450    +  polyA_signal   SV40 poly(A) signal: SV40 polyadenylation signal
   7490..7625    +  rep_origin     SV40 ori: SV40 origin of replication
   7646..7664    -  promoter       T7 promoter: promoter for bacteriophage T7 RNA polymerase
   7672..7827    +  CDS            lacZα (fragment): LacZα fragment of β-galactosidase; lacZ fragment
   7832..8260    +  rep_origin     f1 ori (sequence partly withheld): f1 bacteriophage origin of replication; arrow indicates direction of (+) strand synthesis
   8313..8417    +  promoter       AmpR promoter: bla
   8418..9278    +  CDS            AmpR: β-lactamase; bla; confers resistance to ampicillin, carbenicillin, and related antibiotics
   9449..10037   +  rep_origin     ori: high-copy-number ColE1/pMB1/pBR322/pUC origin of replication
  10220..10312   +  CDS            lacI (fragment): lac repressor; lacI; The lac repressor binds to the lac operator to inhibit transcription in E. coli. This inhibition can be relieved by adding lactose or isopropyl-β-D-thiogalactopyranoside (IPTG).
  10325..10346   +  protein_bind   CAP binding site: CAP binding activates transcription in the presence of cAMP. E. coli catabolite activator protein
  10361..10391   +  promoter       lac promoter: promoter for the E. coli lac operon
  10399..10415   +  protein_bind   lac operator: The lac repressor binds to the lac operator to inhibit transcription in E. coli. This inhibition can be relieved by adding lactose or isopropyl-β-D-thiogalactopyranoside (IPTG). lac repressor encoded by lacI
  10460..10478   +  promoter       T3 promoter: promoter for bacteriophage T3 RNA polymerase
