[The description below was written by a language model from this plasmid's Addgene catalogue record and pLannotate feature annotations shown in this document.]
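Description:
TFORF2856 is a third-generation, self-inactivating lentiviral expression plasmid built on the pLX_TRC317 backbone from the Broad Institute Genetic Perturbation Platform. It is one member of a barcoded transcription factor ORF collection. It carries the human MAPK8IP1 open reading frame (also known as JIP1 or IB1), a scaffold protein of the JNK signalling pathway, under the strong constitutive EF-1α promoter. According to the record, each plasmid in the collection also contains a unique 24-bp barcode. This allows the ORF to be identified by sequencing in pooled overexpression screens. The barcode is not annotated as a feature in its own right. The ORF portion was produced by gene synthesis.

The viral cassette begins with an RSV promoter fused to a truncated HIV-1 5' LTR, which drives Tat-independent transcription of the genomic RNA in packaging cells. This is followed by the Ψ packaging signal, a gag fragment and the RRE for Rev-dependent nuclear export. An SV40 early promoter then expresses puromycin N-acetyltransferase for selection of transduced mammalian cells. Next comes a cPPT/CTS element that aids nuclear import, followed by the EF-1α–MAPK8IP1 unit. A WPRE downstream of the ORF enhances transcript stability and expression. The ΔU3 3' LTR inactivates the viral promoter after integration. A short U6 promoter fragment annotated between the ORF and the WPRE is probably residual backbone or primer-site sequence rather than a functional unit.

In bacteria the plasmid replicates from a high-copy pUC-type origin with ampicillin selection, and it also carries an f1 origin. The depositor notes a risk of recombination. The sequenced record is 10,501 nt, which matches the stated backbone plus insert.
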