Addgene plasmid #143641: TFORF2856
Purpose: Lentiviral vector for overexpressing transcription factor ORFs with unique 24-bp barcodes. Barcodes facilitate identification of transcription factors in pooled screens.
Depositing lab: Feng Zhang. Depositing organization: Broad Institute. Publication: A transcription factor atlas of directed differentiation. Joung J, Ma S, Tay T, Geiger-Schuller KR, Kirchgatterer PC, Verdine VK, Guo B, Arias-Garcia MA, Allen WE, Singh A, Kuksenko O, Abudayyeh OO, Gootenberg JS, Fu Z, Macrae RK, Buenrostro JD, Regev A, Zhang F. Cell. 2023 Jan 5;186(1):209-229.e26. doi: 10.1016/j.cell.2022.11.026. PubMed 36608654.
Backbone
  Vector backbone: pLX_TRC317
  Backbone manufacturer: Broad Institute Genetic Perturbation Platform
  Backbone size w/o insert (bp): 8264
  Vector type: Mammalian Expression, Lentiviral
  Selectable markers: Puromycin
Growth in bacteria
  Bacterial resistance: Ampicillin, 100 μg/mL
  Growth temperature: 37°C
  Growth strain: NEB Stable
  Copy number: High Copy
Gene/Insert
  Gene/Insert name: MAPK8IP1
  Species: H. sapiens (human)
  Insert size (bp): 2237
  Entrez Gene: MAPK8IP1 (a.k.a. IB1, JIP-1, JIP1, PRKM8IP)
  Promoter: EF1a
  Cloning method: Unknown
  Sequencing primers: 5′ GGGTGGAGACTGAAGTTAGGCCAG; 3′ CACATAGCGTAAAAGGAGCAACATAG
Terms and licenses: Academic/Nonprofit Terms; Industry Terms: Not Available to Industry
Depositor comments: NM_005456,ENST00000241014 . The transcription factor ORF portion of this plasmid was synthesized by Genewiz. Please test multiple small colonies in case of plasmid recombination. To make this collection available in a timely manner, a portion of this collection was not fully sequenced by Addgene. If an Addgene verified full plasmid sequence is not available, please contact us prior to placing an order to request the full sequence.
How to cite: TFORF2856 was a gift from Feng Zhang (Addgene plasmid # 143641 ; http://n2t.net/addgene:143641 ; RRID:Addgene_143641)
