>Addgene plasmid #143641 | TFORF2856 | depositor partial sequence | sequence record 283053 | Insert
ACCGCCACCATGGCGGAGCGAGAAAGCGGCGGCCTGGGAGGGGGGGCCGCGTCCCCGCCCGCCGCCTCCC
CGTTCCTGGGGCTGCACATCGCTTCGCCTCCCAATTTCAGGCTCACCCATGACATCAGCCTGGAGGAGTT
TGAGGATGAAGACCTCTCGGAGATCACTGATGAGTGTGGCATCAGCTTACAGTGCAAAGACACCCTGTCC
TTACGGCCCCCGCGCGCCGGGCTGCTCTCTGCGGGCGGCGGCGGCGCGGGGAGCCGGTTGCAGGCCGAGA
TGCTGCAGATGGACCTGATCGACGCGACGGGGGACACTCCCGGGGCCGAGGACGACGAGGAGGACGACGA
CGAGGAGCGCGCGGCCCGGCGGCCGGGAGCGGGGCCGCCCAAGGCCGAGTCCGGCCAGGAGCCGGCGTCC
CGCGGCCAGGGCCAGAGCCAAGGCCAGAGCCAGGGCCCGGGCAGCGGGGACACGTACCGGCCCAAGCGGC
CCACCACGCTCAACCTCTTTCCGCAGGTGCCGCGGTCTCAGGACACACTGAATAATAATTCTCTGGGCAA
AAAGCACAGTTGGCAGGATCGGGTGTCTCGATCATCCTCACCCCTGAAGACAGGGGAGCAGACACCACCG
CATGAACACATCTGCCTGAGCGATGAGCTGCCCCCCCAGAGCGGCCCCGCCCCCACCACAGATCGAGGCA
CCTCCACCGACAGCCCTTGCCGCCGCAGCACAGCCACCCAGATGGCACCTCCGGGTGGTCCCCCTGCTGC
CCCGCCTGGGGGTCGGGGCCACTCGCATCGAGACCGAATCCACTACCAGGCCGATGTGCGACTAGAGGCC
ACTGAGGAGATCTACCTGACCCCAGTGCAGAGGCCCCCAGACGCTGCAGAGCCCACCTCCGCCTTCCTGC
CGCCCACTGAGAGCCGGATGTCAGTCAGCTCCGATCCAGACCCTGCCGCCTACCCCTCCACGGCAGGGCG
GCCGCACCCCTCCATCAGTGAAGAGGAAGAGGGCTTCGACTGCCTGTCGTCCCCAGAGCGGGCTGAGCCC
CCAGGCGGAGGGTGGCGGGGGAGCCTGGGGGAGCCGCCGCCACCTCCACGGGCCTCTCTGAGCTCGGACA
CCAGCGCCCTGTCCTATGACTCTGTCAAGTACACGCTGGTGGTAGATGAGCATGCACAGCTGGAGCTGGT
GAGCCTGCGGCCGTGCTTCGGAGACTACAGTGACGAGAGTGACTCTGCCACCGTCTATGACAACTGTGCC
TCCGTCTCCTCGCCCTATGAGTCGGCCATCGGAGAGGAATATGAGGAGGCCCCGCGGCCCCAGCCCCCTG
CCTGCCTCTCCGAGGACTCCACGCCTGATGAACCCGACGTCCATTTCTCCAAGAAATTCCTGAACGTCTT
CATGAGTGGCCGCTCCCGCTCCTCCAGTGCTGAGTCCTTCGGGCTGTTCTCCTGCATCATCAACGGGGAG
GAGCAGGAGCAGACCCACCGGGCCATATTCAGGTTTGTGCCTCGACACGAAGACGAACTTGAGCTGGAAG
TGGATGACCCTCTGCTAGTGGAGCTCCAGGCTGAAGACTACTGGTACGAGGCCTACAACATGCGCACTGG
TGCCCGGGGTGTCTTTCCTGCCTATTACGCCATCGAGGTCACCAAGGAGCCCGAGCACATGGCAGCCCTG
GCCAAAAACAGTGACTGGGTGGACCAGTTCCGGGTGAAGTTCCTGGGCTCAGTCCAGGTTCCCTATCACA
AGGGCAATGACGTCCTCTGTGCTGCTATGCAAAAGATTGCCACCACCCGCCGGCTCACCGTGCACTTTAA
CCCGCCCTCCAGCTGTGTCCTGGAGATCAGCGTGCGGGGTGTGAAGATAGGCGTCAAGGCCGATGACTCC
CAGGAGGCCAAGGGGAATAAATGTAGCCACTTTTTCCAGTTAAAAAACATCTCTTTCTGCGGATATCATC
CAAAGAACAACAAGTACTTTGGGTTCATCACCAAGCACCCCGCCGACCACCGGTTTGCCTGCCACGTCTT
TGTGTCTGAAGACTCCACCAAAGCCCTGGCAGAGTCCGTGGGGAGAGCATTCCAGCAGTTCTACAAGCAG
TTTGTGGAGTACACCTGCCCCACAGAAGATATCTACCTGGAGTAGTAATGAACTAGTCCGTAACTTGAAA
GTATTTCGATTTCTTGGCTTTATATATCTTGTGGAAAGGACGAGATTTCCTAAAGAGTTCAAGCCGT
