>Addgene plasmid #143641 | TFORF2856 | depositor partial sequence | sequence record 283054 | Barcode
GATTTCCTAAAGAGTTCAAGCCGT
